Addgene plasmid #175127: pLV V5-hRnf185
Purpose: Lentiviral expression of V5-tagged human RNF185
Depositing lab: Larry Gerace. Depositing organization: Scripps California (The Scripps Research Institute). Publication: Shared and Distinctive Neighborhoods of Emerin and Lamin B Receptor Revealed by Proximity Labeling and Quantitative Proteomics. Cheng LC, Zhang X, Abhinav K, Nguyen JA, Baboo S, Martinez-Bartolome S, Branon TC, Ting AY, Loose E, Yates JR 3rd, Gerace L. J Proteome Res. 2022 Sep 2;21(9):2197-2210. doi: 10.1021/acs.jproteome.2c00281. Epub 2022 Aug 16. PubMed 35972904.
Backbone
  Vector backbone: pLV-EF1a-IRES-Puro
  Backbone manufacturer: Tobias Meyer (Addgene plasmid # 85132)
  Vector type: Mammalian Expression, Lentiviral
Growth in bacteria
  Bacterial resistance: Ampicillin, 100 μg/mL
  Growth temperature: 30°C
  Growth strain: NEB Stable
  Copy number: High Copy
Gene/Insert
  Gene/Insert name: RNF185
  Species: H. sapiens (human)
  Entrez Gene: RNF185
  Tag / fusion protein: V5 (N terminal on insert)
  Cloning method: Gibson Cloning
Terms and licenses: Academic/Nonprofit Terms; Industry Terms: Not Available to Industry
How to cite: pLV V5-hRnf185 was a gift from Larry Gerace (Addgene plasmid # 175127 ; http://n2t.net/addgene:175127 ; RRID:Addgene_175127)
