[The description below was written by a language model from this plasmid's Addgene catalogue record and pLannotate feature annotations shown in this document.]
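Description:
pLV V5-hRnf185 is an HIV-1-based lentiviral transfer plasmid for expressing N-terminally V5-tagged human RNF185 in mammalian cells. It was built by Gibson cloning into the pLV-EF1a-IRES-Puro backbone. In bacteria it is maintained through a high-copy ColE1/pUC-type origin and selected with ampicillin via the AmpR (β-lactamase) gene. Remnants of lac regulatory sequence (promoter, operator, CAP site, a lacI fragment) lie in the plasmid backbone outside the viral region.

The viral portion is bounded by two HIV-1 LTR-derived elements, both annotated as truncated LTRs and each preceded by a nef-derived fragment. It carries the Ψ packaging signal with an adjoining gag fragment, the Rev response element for Rev-dependent nuclear export of the genomic RNA, and the cPPT/CTS, which aids nuclear import and transduction efficiency. No functional viral proteins are annotated, so packaging functions must be supplied in trans.

Within this frame, the human EF-1α core promoter with its intron A drives a single bicistronic transcript. The V5 epitope is followed by the RNF185 coding sequence, then an EMCV IRES, then the puromycin N-acetyltransferase gene. Puromycin selection therefore enriches for cells that transcribe the same mRNA encoding the tagged protein. A WPRE downstream of PuroR enhances transcript stability and expression.

RNF185 is an E3 ubiquitin ligase linked to ER-associated degradation and selective mitochondrial autophagy. The V5 tag allows detection or immunoprecipitation with anti-V5 reagents. The associated publication concerns proximity-labeling proteomics of the nuclear envelope proteins emerin and lamin B receptor, but the record does not state what role this construct played in that work.
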