Features (pLannotate 1.2.2; 24 found; start..end, strand, type, name):
    377..634     +  LTR            5' LTR (truncated): truncated 5' long terminal repeat (LTR) from HIV-1
    681..806     +  misc_feature   HIV-1 Ψ: packaging signal of human immunodeficiency virus type 1
    790..1128    +  CDS            HIV-1 gag (fragment): gag protein from human immunodeficiency virus 1; gag
   1303..1536    +  misc_feature   RRE: The Rev response element (RRE) of HIV-1 allows for Rev-dependent mRNA export from the nucleus to the cytoplasm.
   1913..2013    +  CDS            Rev (fragment): human immunodeficiency virus 1 (HIV-1) Rev protein; rev; enhances nuclear export of unspliced and incompletely spliced viral mRNAs
   2028..2143    +  misc_feature   cPPT/CTS: central polypurine tract and central termination sequence of HIV-1 (lacking the first T)
   2221..2432    +  promoter       EF-1α core promoter: core promoter for human elongation factor EF-1α
   2433..3371    +  intron         EF-1α intron A: intron upstream of the start codon of human EF-1α
   3396..3437    +  CDS            V5 tag: epitope tag from simian virus 5
   3459..4034    +  CDS            RNF185: RN185_HUMAN - Experimental evidence at protein level: Swiss-Prot protein existence level 1. E3 ubiquitin-protein ligase that regulates selective mitochondrial autophagy by mediating 'Lys-63'-linked polyubiquitination of BNIP1 (PubMed:21931693). Acts in the endoplasmic reticulum (ER)- associated degradation (ERAD) pathway, which targets misfolded proteins that accumulate in the endoplasmic reticulum (ER) for ubiquitination and subsequent proteasome-mediated degradation (PubMed:27485036). Protects cells from ER stress-induced apoptosis (PubMed:27485036). Responsible for the cotranslational ubiqu
   4172..4733    +  misc_feature   IRES: internal ribosome entry site (IRES) of the encephalomyocarditis virus (EMCV)
   4736..5335    +  CDS            PuroR: puromycin N-acetyltransferase; pac from Streptomyces alboniger; confers resistance to puromycin
   5359..5947    +  misc_feature   WPRE: woodchuck hepatitis virus posttranscriptional regulatory element
   5964..6482    +  CDS            nef (fragment): NEF_HV1BR - Experimental evidence at protein level: Swiss-Prot protein existence level 1. Extracellular Nef protein targets CD4(+) T-lymphocytes for apoptosis by interacting with CXCR4 surface receptors (PubMed:14990729). From Human immunodeficiency virus type 1 group M subtype B (isolate BRU/LAI) (HIV-1).
   6530..6787    +  LTR            5' LTR (truncated): truncated 5' long terminal repeat (LTR) from HIV-1
   6939..6955    -  protein_bind   lac operator: The lac repressor binds to the lac operator to inhibit transcription in E. coli. This inhibition can be relieved by adding lactose or isopropyl-β-D-thiogalactopyranoside (IPTG). lac repressor encoded by lacI
   6963..6993    -  promoter       lac promoter: promoter for the E. coli lac operon
   7008..7029    -  protein_bind   CAP binding site: CAP binding activates transcription in the presence of cAMP. E. coli catabolite activator protein
   7042..7134    -  CDS            lacI (fragment): lac repressor; lacI; The lac repressor binds to the lac operator to inhibit transcription in E. coli. This inhibition can be relieved by adding lactose or isopropyl-β-D-thiogalactopyranoside (IPTG).
   7317..7905    -  rep_origin     ori: high-copy-number ColE1/pMB1/pBR322/pUC origin of replication
   8076..8936    -  CDS            AmpR: β-lactamase; bla; confers resistance to ampicillin, carbenicillin, and related antibiotics
   8937..9041    -  promoter       AmpR promoter: bla
   9089..9223    +  polyA_signal   SV40 poly(A) signal: SV40 polyadenylation signal
   9390..329     +  CDS            nef (fragment) (across the origin): NEF_HV1BR - Experimental evidence at protein level: Swiss-Prot protein existence level 1. Extracellular Nef protein targets CD4(+) T-lymphocytes for apoptosis by interacting with CXCR4 surface receptors (PubMed:14990729). From Human immunodeficiency virus type 1 group M subtype B (isolate BRU/LAI) (HIV-1).
>Addgene plasmid #175127 | pLV V5-hRnf185 | addgene full sequence | sequence record 351971 | Addgene NGS Result
TGGAAGGGCTAATTCACTCCCAAAGAAGACAAGATATCCTTGATCTGTGGATCTACCACACACAAGGCTA
CTTCCCTGATTAGCAGAACTACACACCAGGGCCAGGGGTCAGATATCCACTGACCTTTGGATGGTGCTAC
AAGCTAGTACCAGTTGAGCCAGATAAGGTAGAAGAGGCCAATAAAGGAGAGAACACCAGCTTGTTACACC
CTGTGAGCCTGCATGGGATGGATGACCCGGAGAGAGAAGTGTTAGAGTGGAGGTTTGACAGCCGCCTAGC
ATTTCATCACGTGGCCCGAGAGCTGCATCCGGAGTACTTCAAGAACTGCTGATATCGAGCTTGCTACAAG
GGACTTTCCGCTGGGGACTTTCCAGGGAGGCGTGGCCTGGGCGGGACTGGGGAGTGGCGAGCCCTCAGAT
CCTGCATATAAGCAGCTGCTTTTTGCCTGTACTGGGTCTCTCTGGTTAGACCAGATCTGAGCCTGGGAGC
TCTCTGGCTAACTAGGGAACCCACTGCTTAAGCCTCAATAAAGCTTGCCTTGAGTGCTTCAAGTAGTGTG
TGCCCGTCTGTTGTGTGACTCTGGTAACTAGAGATCCCTCAGACCCTTTTAGTCAGTGTGGAAAATCTCT
AGCAGTGGCGCCCGAACAGGGACTTGAAAGCGAAAGGGAAACCAGAGGAGCTCTCTCGACGCAGGACTCG
GCTTGCTGAAGCGCGCACGGCAAGAGGCGAGGGGCGGCGACTGGTGAGTACGCCAAAAATTTTGACTAGC
GGAGGCTAGAAGGAGAGAGATGGGTGCGAGAGCGTCAGTATTAAGCGGGGGAGAATTAGATCGCGATGGG
AAAAAATTCGGTTAAGGCCAGGGGGAAAGAAAAAATATAAATTAAAACATATAGTATGGGCAAGCAGGGA
GCTAGAACGATTCGCAGTTAATCCTGGCCTGTTAGAAACATCAGAAGGCTGTAGACAAATACTGGGACAG
CTACAACCATCCCTTCAGACAGGATCAGAAGAACTTAGATCATTATATAATACAGTAGCAACCCTCTATT
GTGTGCATCAAAGGATAGAGATAAAAGACACCAAGGAAGCTTTAGACAAGATAGAGGAAGAGCAAAACAA
AAGTAAGACCACCGCACAGCAAGCGGCCGGCCGCTGATCTTCAGACCTGGAGGAGGAGATATGAGGGACA
ATTGGAGAAGTGAATTATATAAATATAAAGTAGTAAAAATTGAACCATTAGGAGTAGCACCCACCAAGGC
AAAGAGAAGAGTGGTGCAGAGAGAAAAAAGAGCAGTGGGAATAGGAGCTTTGTTCCTTGGGTTCTTGGGA
GCAGCAGGAAGCACTATGGGCGCAGCGTCAATGACGCTGACGGTACAGGCCAGACAATTATTGTCTGGTA
TAGTGCAGCAGCAGAACAATTTGCTGAGGGCTATTGAGGCGCAACAGCATCTGTTGCAACTCACAGTCTG
GGGCATCAAGCAGCTCCAGGCAAGAATCCTGGCTGTGGAAAGATACCTAAAGGATCAACAGCTCCTGGGG
ATTTGGGGTTGCTCTGGAAAACTCATTTGCACCACTGCTGTGCCTTGGAATGCTAGTTGGAGTAATAAAT
CTCTGGAACAGATTTGGAATCACACGACCTGGATGGAGTGGGACAGAGAAATTAACAATTACACAAGCTT
AATACACTCCTTAATTGAAGAATCGCAAAACCAGCAAGAAAAGAATGAACAAGAATTATTGGAATTAGAT
AAATGGGCAAGTTTGTGGAATTGGTTTAACATAACAAATTGGCTGTGGTATATAAAATTATTCATAATGA
TAGTAGGAGGCTTGGTAGGTTTAAGAATAGTTTTTGCTGTACTTTCTATAGTGAATAGAGTTAGGCAGGG
ATATTCACCATTATCGTTTCAGACCCACCTCCCAACCCCGAGGGGACCCGACAGGCCCGAAGGAATAGAA
GAAGAAGGTGGAGAGAGAGACAGAGACAGATCCATTCGATTAGTGAACGGATCTCGACGGTATCGCCTTT
AAAAGAAAAGGGGGGATTGGGGGGTACAGTGCAGGGGAAAGAATAGTAGACATAATAGCAACAGACATAC
AAACTAAAGAATTACAAAAACAAATTACAAAAATTCAAAATTTTCGGGTTTATTACAGGGACAGCAGAGA
TCCAGTTTATCGATGAGGCCCTTTCGTCTTCACTCGAGGTGCCCGTCAGTGGGCAGAGCGCACATCGCCC
ACAGTCCCCGAGAAGTTGGGGGGAGGGGTCGGCAATTGAACCGGTGCCTAGAGAAGGTGGCGCGGGGTAA
ACTGGGAAAGTGATGTCGTGTACTGGCTCCGCCTTTTTCCCGAGGGTGGGGGAGAACCGTATATAAGTGC
AGTAGTCGCCGTGAACGTTCTTTTTCGCAACGGGTTTGCCGCCAGAACACAGGTAAGTGCCGTGTGTGGT
TCCCGCGGGCCTGGCCTCTTTACGGGTTATGGCCCTTGCGTGCCTTGAATTACTTCCACCTGGCTGCAGT
ACGTGATTCTTGATCCCGAGCTTCGGGTTGGAAGTGGGTGGGAGAGTTCGAGGCCTTGCGCTTAAGGAGC
CCCTTCGCCTCGTGCTTGAGTTGAGGCCTGGCCTGGGCGCTGGGGCCGCCGCGTGCGAATCTGGTGGCAC
CTTCGCGCCTGTCTCGCTGCTTTCGATAAGTCTCTAGCCATTTAAAATTTTTGATGACCTGCTGCGACGC
TTTTTTTCTGGCAAGATAGTCTTGTAAATGCGGGCCAAGATCTGCACACTGGTATTTCGGTTTTTGGGGC
CGCGGGCGGCGACGGGGCCCGTGCGTCCCAGCGCACATGTTCGGCGAGGCGGGGCCTGCGAGCGCGGCCA
CCGAGAATCGGACGGGGGTAGTCTCAAGCTGGCCGGCCTGCTCTGGTGCCTGGCCTCGCGCCGCCGTGTA
TCGCCCCGCCCTGGGCGGCAAGGCTGGCCCGGTCGGCACCAGTTGCGTGAGCGGAAAGATGGCCGCTTCC
CGGCCCTGCTGCAGGGAGCTCAAAATGGAGGACGCGGCGCTCGGGAGAGCGGGCGGGTGAGTCACCCACA
CAAAGGAAAAGGGCCTTTCCGTCCTCAGCCGTCGCTTCATGTGACTCCACGGAGTACCGGGCGCCGTCCA
GGCACCTCGATTAGTTCTCGAGCTTTTGGAGTACGTCGTCTTTAGGTTGGGGGGAGGGGTTTTATGCGAT
GGAGTTTCCCCACACTGAGTGGGTGGAGACTGAAGTTAGGCCAGCTTGGCACTTGATGTAATTCTCCTTG
GAATTTGCCCTTTTTGAGTTTGGATCTTGGTTCATTCTCAAGCCTCAGACAGTGGTTCAAAGTTTTTTTC
TTCCATTTCAGGTGTCGTGAGGATCCGCCGCCATGGGTAAGCCTATCCCTAACCCTCTCCTCGGTCTCGA
TTCTACGGGGGGCGGAGGGGGTGGGCCCATGGCAAGCAAGGGGCCCTCGGCCTCTGCATCTCCTGAGAAC
TCCAGTGCAGGGGGGCCCAGTGGGAGCAGCAATGGCGCTGGCGAGAGCGGAGGGCAGGACAGCACTTTCG
AGTGCAACATCTGCTTGGACACAGCCAAGGATGCCGTCATCAGCCTGTGTGGCCACCTCTTCTGTTGGCC
GTGTTTACATCAGTGGTTGGAGACCAGACCTAACAGACAGGTGTGTCCTGTTTGCAAAGCTGGCATCAGC
CGAGACAAGGTCATCCCCCTCTATGGAAGGGGCAGCACTGGGCAACAGGACCCCAGAGAGAAGACCCCTC
CTCGTCCTCAAGGACAGAGGCCAGAGCCGGAGAATAGAGGGGGATTTCAAGGATTTGGATTTGGAGATGG
TGGCTTCCAGATGTCTTTTGGAATTGGGGCATTTCCCTTTGGGATATTTGCCACAGCATTTAATATAAAT
GATGGGCGGCCTCCTCCAGCTGTCCCTGGGACACCCCAGTATGTGGACGAGCAGTTCCTGTCACGCCTCT
TCCTATTTGTGGCCCTGGTGATCATGTTCTGGCTCCTGATTGCCTAAGGGCCGCGACGATGTTTAAACTT
CGAAACGCGTGAATTCCTCGAGGGCGGCCGCTCTAGAGTCGACGGGCCGCGGTAACAATTGTTAACTAAC
TTAAGCTAGCAACGGTTTCCCTCTAGCGGGATCAATTCCGCCCCCCCCCCCTAACGTTACTGGCCGAAGC
CGCTTGGAATAAGGCCGGTGTGCGTTTGTCTATATGTTATTTTCCACCATATTGCCGTCTTTTGGCAATG
TGAGGGCCCGGAAACCTGGCCCTGTCTTCTTGACGAGCATTCCTAGGGGTCTTTCCCCTCTCGCCAAAGG
AATGCAAGGTCTGTTGAATGTCGTGAAGGAAGCAGTTCCTCTGGAAGCTTCTTGAAGACAAACAACGTCT
GTAGCGACCCTTTGCAGGCAGCGGAACCCCCCACCTGGCGACAGGTGCCTCTGCGGCCAAAAGCCACGTG
TATAAGATACACCTGCAAAGGCGGCACAACCCCAGTGCCACGTTGTGAGTTGGATAGTTGTGGAAAGAGT
CAAATGGCTCTCCTCAAGCGTATTCAACAAGGGGCTGAAGGATGCCCAGAAGGTACCCCATTGTATGGGA
TCTGATCTGGGGCCTCGGTGCACATGCTTTACATGTGTTTAGTCGAGGTTAAAAAAACGTCTAGGCCCCC
CGAACCACGGGGACGTGGTTTTCCTTTGAAAAACACGATAATACCATGACCGAGTACAAGCCCACGGTGC
GCCTCGCCACCCGCGACGACGTCCCCAGGGCCGTACGCACCCTCGCCGCCGCGTTCGCCGACTACCCCGC
CACGCGCCACACCGTCGATCCGGACCGCCACATCGAGCGGGTCACCGAGCTGCAAGAACTCTTCCTCACG
CGCGTCGGGCTCGACATCGGCAAGGTGTGGGTCGCGGACGACGGCGCCGCGGTGGCGGTCTGGACCACGC
CGGAGAGCGTCGAAGCGGGGGCGGTGTTCGCCGAGATCGGCCCGCGCATGGCCGAGTTGAGCGGTTCCCG
GCTGGCCGCGCAGCAACAGATGGAAGGCCTCCTGGCGCCGCACCGGCCCAAGGAGCCCGCGTGGTTCCTG
GCCACCGTCGGCGTCTCGCCCGACCACCAGGGCAAGGGTCTGGGCAGCGCCGTCGTGCTCCCCGGAGTGG
AGGCGGCCGAGCGCGCCGGGGTGCCCGCCTTCCTGGAGACCTCCGCGCCCCGCAACCTCCCCTTCTACGA
GCGGCTCGGCTTCACCGTCACCGCCGACGTCGAGGTGCCCGAAGGACCGCGCACCTGGTGCATGACCCGC
AAGCCCGGTGCCTGACCCGGGCGGGGCGCGTCTGGAACAATCAACCTCTGGATTACAAAATTTGTGAAAG
ATTGACTGGTATTCTTAACTATGTTGCTCCTTTTACGCTATGTGGATACGCTGCTTTAATGCCTTTGTAT
CATGCTATTGCTTCCCGTATGGCTTTCATTTTCTCCTCCTTGTATAAATCCTGGTTGCTGTCTCTTTATG
AGGAGTTGTGGCCCGTTGTCAGGCAACGTGGCGTGGTGTGCACTGTGTTTGCTGACGCAACCCCCACTGG
TTGGGGCATTGCCACCACCTGTCAGCTCCTTTCCGGGACTTTCGCTTTCCCCCTCCCTATTGCCACGGCG
GAACTCATCGCCGCCTGCCTTGCCCGCTGCTGGACAGGGGCTCGGCTGTTGGGCACTGACAATTCCGTGG
TGTTGTCGGGGAAGCTGACGTCCTTTCCATGGCTGCTCGCCTGTGTTGCCACCTGGATTCTGCGCGGGAC
GTCCTTCTGCTACGTCCCTTCGGCCCTCAATCCAGCGGACCTTCCTTCCCGCGGCCTGCTGCCGGCTCTG
CGGCCTCTTCCGCGTCTTCGCCTTCGCCCTCAGACGAGTCGGATCTCCCTTTGGGCCGCCTCCCCGCCTG
GAATTAATTCTGCAGTCGAGACCTAGAAAAACATGGAGCAATCACAAGTAGCAATACAGCAGCTACCAAT
GCTGATTGTGCCTGGCTAGAAGCACAAGAGGAGGAGGAGGTGGGTTTTCCAGTCACACCTCAGGTACCTT
TAAGACCAATGACTTACAAGGCAGCTGTAGATCTTAGCCACTTTTTAAAAGAAAAGAGGGGACTGGAAGG
GCTAATTCACTCCCAACGAAGACAAGATATCCTTGATCTGTGGATCTACCACACACAAGGCTACTTCCCT
GATTAGCAGAACTACACACCAGGGCCAGGGGTCAGATATCCACTGACCTTTGGATGGTGCTACAAGCTAG
TACCAGTTGAGCCAGATAAGGTAGAAGAGGCCAATAAAGGAGAGAACACCAGCTTGTTACACCCTGTGAG
CCTGCATGGGATGGATGACCCGGAGAGAGAAGTGTTAGAGTGGAGGTTTGACAGCCGCCTAGCATTTCAT
CACGTGGCCCGAGAGCTGCATCCGGAGTACTTCAAGAACTGCTGATATCGAGCTTGCTACAAGGGACTTT
CCGCTGGGGACTTTCCAGGGAGGCGTGGCCTGGGCGGGACTGGGGAGTGGCGAGCCCTCAGATCCTGCAT
ATAAGCAGCTGCTTTTTGCCTGTACTGGGTCTCTCTGGTTAGACCAGATCTGAGCCTGGGAGCTCTCTGG
CTAACTAGGGAACCCACTGCTTAAGCCTCAATAAAGCTTGCCTTGAGTGCTTCAAGTAGTGTGTGCCCGT
CTGTTGTGTGACTCTGGTAACTAGAGATCCCTCAGACCCTTTTAGTCAGTGTGGAAAATCTCTAGCAGTA
GTAGTTCATGTCATCTTATTATTCAGTATTTATAACTTGCAAAGAAATGAATATCAGAGAGTGAGAGGCC
TTGACATTGCTAGCGTTTACCGTCGACCTCTAGCTAGAGCTTGGCGTAATCATGGTCATAGCTGTTTCCT
GTGTGAAATTGTTATCCGCTCACAATTCCACACAACATACGAGCCGGAAGCATAAAGTGTAAAGCCTGGG
GTGCCTAATGAGTGAGCTAACTCACATTAATTGCGTTGCGCTCACTGCCCGCTTTCCAGTCGGGAAACCT
GTCGTGCCAGCTGCATTAATGAATCGGCCAACGCGCGGGGAGAGGCGGTTTGCGTATTGGGCGCTCTTCC
GCTTCCTCGCTCACTGACTCGCTGCGCTCGGTCGTTCGGCTGCGGCGAGCGGTATCAGCTCACTCAAAGG
CGGTAATACGGTTATCCACAGAATCAGGGGATAACGCAGGAAAGAACATGTGAGCAAAAGGCCAGCAAAA
GGCCAGGAACCGTAAAAAGGCCGCGTTGCTGGCGTTTTTCCATAGGCTCCGCCCCCCTGACGAGCATCAC
AAAAATCGACGCTCAAGTCAGAGGTGGCGAAACCCGACAGGACTATAAAGATACCAGGCGTTTCCCCCTG
GAAGCTCCCTCGTGCGCTCTCCTGTTCCGACCCTGCCGCTTACCGGATACCTGTCCGCCTTTCTCCCTTC
GGGAAGCGTGGCGCTTTCTCATAGCTCACGCTGTAGGTATCTCAGTTCGGTGTAGGTCGTTCGCTCCAAG
CTGGGCTGTGTGCACGAACCCCCCGTTCAGCCCGACCGCTGCGCCTTATCCGGTAACTATCGTCTTGAGT
CCAACCCGGTAAGACACGACTTATCGCCACTGGCAGCAGCCACTGGTAACAGGATTAGCAGAGCGAGGTA
TGTAGGCGGTGCTACAGAGTTCTTGAAGTGGTGGCCTAACTACGGCTACACTAGAAGAACAGTATTTGGT
ATCTGCGCTCTGCTGAAGCCAGTTACCTTCGGAAAAAGAGTTGGTAGCTCTTGATCCGGCAAACAAACCA
CCGCTGGTAGCGGTGGTTTTTTTGTTTGCAAGCAGCAGATTACGCGCAGAAAAAAAGGATCTCAAGAAGA
TCCTTTGATCTTTTCTACGGGGTCTGACGCTCAGTGGAACGAAAACTCACGTTAAGGGATTTTGGTCATG
AGATTATCAAAAAGGATCTTCACCTAGATCCTTTTAAATTAAAAATGAAGTTTTAAATCAATCTAAAGTA
TATATGAGTAAACTTGGTCTGACAGTTACCAATGCTTAATCAGTGAGGCACCTATCTCAGCGATCTGTCT
ATTTCGTTCATCCATAGTTGCCTGACTCCCCGTCGTGTAGATAACTACGATACGGGAGGGCTTACCATCT
GGCCCCAGTGCTGCAATGATACCGCGAGACCCACGCTCACCGGCTCCAGATTTATCAGCAATAAACCAGC
CAGCCGGAAGGGCCGAGCGCAGAAGTGGTCCTGCAACTTTATCCGCCTCCATCCAGTCTATTAATTGTTG
CCGGGAAGCTAGAGTAAGTAGTTCGCCAGTTAATAGTTTGCGCAACGTTGTTGCCATTGCTACAGGCATC
GTGGTGTCACGCTCGTCGTTTGGTATGGCTTCATTCAGCTCCGGTTCCCAACGATCAAGGCGAGTTACAT
GATCCCCCATGTTGTGCAAAAAAGCGGTTAGCTCCTTCGGTCCTCCGATCGTTGTCAGAAGTAAGTTGGC
CGCAGTGTTATCACTCATGGTTATGGCAGCACTGCATAATTCTCTTACTGTCATGCCATCCGTAAGATGC
TTTTCTGTGACTGGTGAGTACTCAACCAAGTCATTCTGAGAATAGTGTATGCGGCGACCGAGTTGCTCTT
GCCCGGCGTCAATACGGGATAATACCGCGCCACATAGCAGAACTTTAAAAGTGCTCATCATTGGAAAACG
TTCTTCGGGGCGAAAACTCTCAAGGATCTTACCGCTGTTGAGATCCAGTTCGATGTAACCCACTCGTGCA
CCCAACTGATCTTCAGCATCTTTTACTTTCACCAGCGTTTCTGGGTGAGCAAAAACAGGAAGGCAAAATG
CCGCAAAAAAGGGAATAAGGGCGACACGGAAATGTTGAATACTCATACTCTTCCTTTTTCAATATTATTG
AAGCATTTATCAGGGTTATTGTCTCATGAGCGGATACATATTTGAATGTATTTAGAAAAATAAACAAATA
GGGGTTCCGCGCACATTTCCCCGAAAAGTGCCACCTGACGTCGACGGATCGGGAGATCAACTTGTTTATT
GCAGCTTATAATGGTTACAAATAAAGCAATAGCATCACAAATTTCACAAATAAAGCATTTTTTTCACTGC
ATTCTAGTTGTGGTTTGTCCAAACTCATCAATGTATCTTATCATGTCTGGATCAACTGGATAACTCAAGC
TAACCAAAATCATCCCAAACTTCCCACCCCATACCCTATTACCACTGCCAATTACCTGTGGTTTCATTTA
CTCTAAACCTGTGATTCCTCTGAATTATTTTCATTTTAAAGAAATTGTATTTGTTAAATATGTACTACAA
ACTTAGTAGT
